>Addgene plasmid #53682 | DCLRE1AA-c290 | depositor partial sequence | sequence record 83809 | insert sequence
ATGGGCCACCATCATCATCATCATTCTTCTGGTGTAGATCTGGGTACCGAGAACCTGTACTTCCAATCCA
TGGCTCATGGTGGGCTGCAAAGGGGCAACAAGAAAATCCCAGAGTCATCTAATGTAGGAGGATCAAGAAA
AAAGACATGTCCATTCTATAAGAAAATACCTGGAACCGGCTTTACAGTTGATGCCTTTCAGTATGGCGTG
GTTGAAGGTTGCACAGCCTATTTTCTCACACATTTTCATTCTGATCATTATGCTGGATTGTCTAAACACT
TCACATTTCCAGTTTATTGTAGTGAGATAACTGGCAATTTGTTGAAGAACAAGCTTCATGTGCAAGAACA
ATATATTCACCCATTGCCACTGGACACTGAATGTATTGTGAATGGTGTCAAAGTTGTTTTGCTTGATGCC
AATCACTGTCCAGGTGCTGTCATGATCCTCTTTTATCTTCCTAATGGTACTGTCATATTACACACGGGAG
ACTTCAGAGCAGATCCCAGCATGGAACGTTCTCTTCTTGCGGACCAGAAAGTCCATATGCTGTACTTAGA
TACCACATATTGTAGCCCAGAATACACCTTTCCATCTCAGCAAGAGGTTATCCGGTTTGCCATCAACACT
GCCTTTGAGGCTGTAACTCTAAACCCACATGCTCTTGTTGTCTGTGGCACTTACTCTATTGGAAAAGAGA
AAGTCTTCCTAGCCATTGCTGATGTTTTAGGTTCAAAAGTGGGCATGTCCCAGGAAAAATATAAAACTCT
ACAGTGCCTCAATATACCAGAAATTAATTCACTCATCACTACCGACATGTGCAGTTCATTGGTTCACCTT
CTCCCAATGATGCAAATTAATTTTAAGGGCTTACAGAGTCATTTGAAGAAGTGTGGTGGGAAATACAATC
AGATTTTGGCATTTCGACCTACAGGATGGACACACTCTAACAAGTTCACTAGAATAGCAGATGTTATTCC
CCAGACCAAAGGAAACATTTCAATATATGGAATTCCTTACAGTGAACACAGCAGCTACCTAGAAATGAAG
CGCTTTGTCCAGTGGCTGAAGCCCCAGAAAATCATACCTACTGTAAATGTGGGCACCTGGAAATCTAGGA
GCACAATGGAGAAATATTTTAGAGAGTGGAAATTGGAAGCTGGATATTGACAGTAAAGGTGGATACGGAT
CCGAATTCGAGCTCCGTCGACAAGCTT
