>Addgene plasmid #53682 | DCLRE1AA-c290 | addgene partial sequence | sequence record 90071 | Polyhedrin-F 5'-AAATGATAACCATCTCGC-3'
ACAGTTTTGTAATAAAAAAACCTATAAATATTCCGGATTATTCATACCGTCCCACCATCGGGCGCGGATC
TCGGTCCGAAAACCATGGGCCACCATCATCATCATCATTCTTCTGGTGTAGATCTGGGTACCGAGAACCT
GTACTTCCAATCCATGGCTCATGGTGGGCTGCAAAGGGGCAACAAGAAAATCCCAGAGTCATCTAATGTA
GGAGGATCAAGAAAAAAGACATGTCCATTCTATAAGAAAATACCTGGAACCGGCTTTACAGTTGATGCCT
TTCAGTATGGCGTGGTTGAAGGTTGCACAGCCTATTTTCTCACACATTTTCATTCTGATCATTATGCTGG
ATTGTCTAAACACTTCACATTTCCAGTTTATTGTAGTGAGATAACTGGCAATTTGTTGAAGAACAAGCTT
CATGTGCAAGAACAATATATTCACCCATTGCCACTGGACACTGAATGTATTGTGAATGGTGTCAAAGTTG
TTTTGCTTGATGCCAATCACTGTCCAGGTGCTGTCATGATCCTCTTTTATCTTCCTAATGGTACTGTCAT
ATTACACACGGGAGACTTCAGAGCAGATCCCAGCATGGAACGTTCTCTTCTTGCGGACCAGAAAGTCCAT
ATGCTGTACTTAGATACCACATATTGTAGCCCAGAATACACCTTTCCATCTCAGCAAGAGGTTATCCGGT
TTGCCATCAACACTGCCTTTGAGGCTGTAACTCTAAACCCACATGCTCTTGTTGTCTGTGGCACTTACTC
TATTGGAAAAGAGAAAGTCTTCCTAGCCATTGCTGATGTTTTAGGTTCAAAAGTGGGCATGTCCCAGGAA
AAATATAAAACTCTACAGTGCCTCAATATACCAGAAATTAATTCACTCATCACTACCGACATGTGCAGTT
CATTGGTTCACCTTCTCCCAATGATGCAAATTAATTTTAAGGGCTTACAGAGTCATTTGAAGAAGTGTGG
TGGGAAATACAATCAGATTTTGGCATTTCGACCTACAGGATGGA
