[The description below was written by a language model from this plasmid's Addgene catalogue record.]
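Description:
DCLRE1AA-c290 is a baculovirus transfer plasmid built on the pFB-LIC-Bse backbone, a ligation-independent-cloning derivative of the Bac-to-Bac (pFastBac-type) system produced by the SGC. It is maintained in E. coli as a high-copy plasmid under ampicillin selection. As a Bac-to-Bac transfer vector, it is not itself the expression agent. Its expression cassette is meant to be moved into a baculovirus shuttle genome (bacmid) in a suitable E. coli host, and the resulting recombinant bacmid is used to generate virus that infects insect cells. The record recommends Sf9 cells for expression. No feature table is provided, so elements such as the origin of replication, transposition arms or any additional markers cannot be confirmed from this entry.

The insert, introduced by ligation-independent cloning, is DCLRE1AA, the collection's target name for a DCLRE1A (DNA cross-link repair 1A) construct. The record does not state the species or the residue boundaries, and it explicitly warns that the insert may not be the full open reading frame, which is typical of constructs trimmed to a crystallisable domain. Expression is driven by the polyhedrin promoter, a very strong, very late baculoviral promoter that gives high protein yields in infected insect cells. The protein carries an N-terminal His6 tag followed by a TEV protease site, allowing immobilised-metal affinity purification and subsequent removal of the tag. The stated purpose is protein production for structure determination, and the depositor comments link the construct to a deposited structure.
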