Addgene plasmid #53682: DCLRE1AA-c290
Purpose: Baculovirus expression for structure determination; may not be full ORF
Depositing lab: Nicola Burgess-Brown. Depositing organization: University of Oxford.
Backbone
  Vector backbone: pFB-LIC-Bse
  Backbone manufacturer: SGC
  Vector type: Baculovirus expression
Growth in bacteria
  Bacterial resistance: Ampicillin, 100 μg/mL
  Growth temperature: 37°C
  Growth strain: Mach1
  Growth instructions: Sf9 cell line is recommended for expression
  Copy number: High Copy
Gene/Insert
  Gene/Insert name: DCLRE1AA (alt name: gi|42734319)
  Promoter: polyhedrin promoter
  Tag / fusion protein: His6-TEV (N terminal on insert)
  Cloning method: Ligation Independent Cloning
  Sequencing primers: 5′ Polyhedrin forward
Terms and licenses: Academic/Nonprofit Terms; Industry Terms: Not Available to Industry
Depositor comments: Baculovirus transfer vector (Bac-to-bac), N-terminal His-tag, TEV http://www.thesgc.org/structures/4B87/
How to cite: DCLRE1AA-c290 was a gift from Nicola Burgess-Brown (Addgene plasmid # 53682 ; http://n2t.net/addgene:53682 ; RRID:Addgene_53682)
